Addgene plasmid #105288: VAMP2-SNAP
Purpose: VAMP2 tagged with SNAP
Depositing lab: Justin Taraska. Publication: Semisynthetic fluorescent pH sensors for imaging exocytosis and endocytosis. Martineau M, Somasundaram A, Grimm JB, Gruber TD, Choquet D, Taraska JW, Lavis LD, Perrais D. Nat Commun. 2017 Nov 10;8(1):1412. doi: 10.1038/s41467-017-01752-5. PubMed 29123102.
Backbone
  Vector backbone: pCMV-(DYKDDDDK)-C
  Total vector size (bp): 4693
  Modifications to backbone: None
  Vector type: Mammalian Expression
Growth in bacteria
  Bacterial resistance: Ampicillin, 100 μg/mL
  Growth temperature: 37°C
  Growth strain: DH5alpha
  Copy number: High Copy
Gene/Insert
  Gene/Insert name: VAMP2-SNAP (alt name: Synaptobrevin)
  Species: R. norvegicus (rat)
  Entrez Gene: Vamp2 (a.k.a. RATVAMPB, RATVAMPIR, SYB, Syb2)
  Tag / fusion protein: SNAP tag (C terminal on insert)
Terms and licenses: Academic/Nonprofit Terms; Industry Terms: Not Available to Industry
How to cite: VAMP2-SNAP was a gift from Justin Taraska (Addgene plasmid # 105288 ; http://n2t.net/addgene:105288 ; RRID:Addgene_105288)
