[The description below was written by a language model from this plasmid's Addgene catalogue record and pLannotate feature annotations shown in this document.]
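Description:
VAMP2-SNAP is a 4,693 bp mammalian expression plasmid built on the pCMV-(DYKDDDDK)-C backbone, designed to express rat VAMP2 (synaptobrevin 2) fused at its C terminus to the SNAP-tag. It is maintained in E. coli as a high-copy plasmid through a ColE1/pUC-type origin and is selected with ampicillin via the β-lactamase gene and its native promoter. The feature table shows no mammalian selection marker, so the plasmid appears suited to transient transfection. Short remnants of lac regulatory elements, lacI, lacZα, rop, bom and a pUC polylinker are backbone leftovers with no apparent role in the payload.

Expression is driven by the human cytomegalovirus immediate early enhancer and promoter, followed by a modified SV40 intron that provides splice sites to aid transcript processing. The Vamp2 coding sequence comes next, and a short linker joins it to the SNAP-tag. An SV40 polyadenylation signal lies downstream of the cassette, although the automated annotation places it on the reverse strand. A partial FLAG epitope from the backbone lies after the SNAP-tag, but the record does not state whether it is in frame and translated as part of the fusion.

VAMP2 is the major vesicular SNARE of synaptic vesicles, with its C terminus facing the vesicle lumen, so the fused SNAP-tag should sit inside the vesicle and become exposed to the extracellular medium on fusion. The SNAP-tag is an engineered O6-alkylguanine-DNA-alkyltransferase that reacts covalently with benzylguanine-linked ligands. This allows the fusion to be labelled with synthetic dyes. The associated publication describes semisynthetic fluorescent pH sensors for imaging exocytosis and endocytosis, consistent with using this construct to follow vesicle fusion and recycling in live cells.
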