Features (pLannotate 1.2.2; 18 found; start..end, strand, type, name):
      1..304     +  enhancer       CMV enhancer: human cytomegalovirus immediate early enhancer
    305..508     +  promoter       CMV promoter: human cytomegalovirus (CMV) immediate early promoter
    646..742     +  intron         SV40 intron: modified SV40 intron with splice donor and acceptor sites
    812..1159    +  CDS            Vamp2: VAMP2_MOUSE - Also known as Syb2. Experimental evidence at protein level: Swiss-Prot protein existence level 1. Involved in the targeting and/or fusion of transport vesicles to their target membrane (PubMed:9430681). Major SNARE protein of synaptic vesicles which mediates fusion of synaptic vesicles to release neurotransmitters. Essential for fast vesicular exocytosis and activity-dependent neurotransmitter release as well as fast endocytosis that mediates rapid reuse of synaptic vesicles (PubMed:15475946). Modulates the gating characteristics of the delayed rectifier voltage- dependent potass
   1178..1723    +  CDS            SNAP-tag®: human O6-alkylguanine-DNA-alkyltransferase variant that forms covalent bonds with benzylguanine derivatives optimized for bacterial expression
   1771..1791    +  CDS            FLAG (fragment): FLAG® epitope tag, followed by an enterokinase cleavage site
   1806..1940    -  polyA_signal   SV40 poly(A) signal: SV40 polyadenylation signal
   2075..2091    -  protein_bind   lac operator: The lac repressor binds to the lac operator to inhibit transcription in E. coli. This inhibition can be relieved by adding lactose or isopropyl-β-D-thiogalactopyranoside (IPTG). lac repressor encoded by lacI
   2099..2129    -  promoter       lac promoter: promoter for the E. coli lac operon
   2144..2165    -  protein_bind   CAP binding site: CAP binding activates transcription in the presence of cAMP. E. coli catabolite activator protein
   2178..2270    -  CDS            lacI (fragment): lac repressor; lacI; The lac repressor binds to the lac operator to inhibit transcription in E. coli. This inhibition can be relieved by adding lactose or isopropyl-β-D-thiogalactopyranoside (IPTG).
   2453..3041    -  rep_origin     ori: high-copy-number ColE1/pMB1/pBR322/pUC origin of replication
   3212..4072    -  CDS            AmpR: β-lactamase; bla; confers resistance to ampicillin, carbenicillin, and related antibiotics
   4073..4177    -  promoter       AmpR promoter: bla
   4272..4307    +  CDS            rop (fragment): Rop protein, which maintains plasmids at low copy number; rop
   4409..4508    +  misc_feature   bom (fragment): basis of mobility region from pBR322
   4514..4669    -  CDS            lacZα (fragment): LacZα fragment of β-galactosidase; lacZ fragment
   4675..2       -  misc_feature   MCS (fragment) (across the origin): pUC18/19 multiple cloning site
>Addgene plasmid #105288 | VAMP2-SNAP | addgene full sequence | sequence record 211127 | Addgene NGS Result
CGTTACATAACTTACGGTAAATGGCCCGCCTGGCTGACCGCCCAACGACCCCCGCCCATTGACGTCAATA
ATGACGTATGTTCCCATAGTAACGCCAATAGGGACTTTCCATTGACGTCAATGGGTGGAGTATTTACGGT
AAACTGCCCACTTGGCAGTACATCAAGTGTATCATATGCCAAGTACGCCCCCTATTGACGTCAATGACGG
TAAATGGCCCGCCTGGCATTATGCCCAGTACATGACCTTATGGGACTTTCCTACTTGGCAGTACATCTAC
GTATTAGTCATCGCTATTACCATGGTGATGCGGTTTTGGCAGTACATCAATGGGCGTGGATAGCGGTTTG
ACTCACGGGGATTTCCAAGTCTCCACCCCATTGACGTCAATGGGAGTTTGTTTTGGCACCAAAATCAACG
GGACTTTCCAAAATGTCGTAACAACTCCGCCCCATTGACGCAAATGGGCGGTAGGCGTGTACGGTGGGAG
GTCTATATAAGCAGAGCTCGTTTAGTGAACCGTCAGATCGCCTGGAGACGCCATCCACGCTGTTTTGACC
TCCATAGAAGACACCGGGACCGATCCAGCCTCCGGACTCTAGAGGATCCGGTACTAGAGGAACTGAAAAA
CCAGAAAGTTAACTGGTAAGTTTAGTCTTTTTGTCTTTTATTTCAGGTCCCGGATCCGGTGGTGGTGCAA
ATCAAAGAACTGCTCCTCAGTGGATGTTGCCTTTACTTCTAGGCCTGTACGGAAGTGTTACTTCTGCTCT
AAAAGCTGCGGAATTGTACCCGCGGGCCCAGGCCCGAATTCATGTCGGCTACCGCTGCCACCGTCCCGCC
TGCCGCCCCGGCCGGCGAGGGTGGCCCCCCTGCACCTCCTCCAAATCTTACCAGTAACAGGAGACTGCAG
CAGACCCAGGCCCAGGTGGATGAGGTGGTGGACATCATGAGGGTGAATGTGGACAAGGTCCTGGAGCGAG
ACCAGAAGCTATCGGAACTGGATGATCGCGCAGATGCCCTCCAGGCAGGGGCCTCCCAGTTTGAAACAAG
TGCAGCCAAGCTCAAGCGCAAATACTGGTGGAAAAACCTCAAGATGATGATCATCTTGGGAGTGATTTGC
GCCATCATCCTCATCATCATCATCGTTTACTTCAGCACTGGCGGATCCGGCGGATCCATGGACAAAGATT
GCGAAATGAAACGTACCACCCTGGATAGCCCGCTGGGCAAACTGGAACTGAGCGGCTGCGAACAGGGCCT
GCATGAAATTAAACTGCTGGGTAAAGGCACCAGCGCGGCCGATGCGGTTGAAGTTCCGGCCCCGGCCGCC
GTGCTGGGTGGTCCGGAACCGCTGATGCAGGCGACCGCGTGGCTGAACGCGTATTTTCATCAGCCGGAAG
CGATTGAAGAATTTCCGGTTCCGGCGCTGCATCATCCGGTGTTTCAGCAGGAGAGCTTTACCCGTCAGGT
GCTGTGGAAACTGCTGAAAGTGGTTAAATTTGGCGAAGTGATTAGCTATCAGCAGCTGGCGGCCCTGGCG
GGTAATCCGGCGGCCACCGCCGCCGTTAAAACCGCGCTGAGCGGTAACCCGGTGCCGATTCTGATTCCGT
GCCATCGTGTGGTTAGCTCTAGCGGTGCGGTTGGCGGTTATGAAGGTGGTCTGGCGGTGAAAGAGTGGCT
GCTGGCCCATGAAGGTCATCGTCTGGGTAAACCGGGTCTGGGACCTGCAGGTATAGGCGCGCCAGGATCC
TAACTCGAGGTACCGGCGACTACAAGGACGACGATGACAAGTAAGCGGCCGCGGGGATCCAGACATGATA
AGATACATTGATGAGTTTGGACAAACCACAACTAGAATGCAGTGAAAAAAATGCTTTATTTGTGAAATTT
GTGATGCTATTGCTTTATTTGTAACCATTATAAGCTGCAATAAACAAGTTAACAACAACAATTGCATTCA
TTTTATGTTTCAGGTTCAGGGGGAGGTGTGGGAGGTTTTTTCGGATCCTCTAGAGTCGATCTGCAGGCAT
GCTAGCTTGGCGTAATCATGGTCATAGCTGTTTCCTGTGTGAAATTGTTATCCGCTCACAATTCCACACA
ACATACGAGCCGGAAGCATAAAGTGTAAAGCCTGGGGTGCCTAATGAGTGAGCTAACTCACATTAATTGC
GTTGCGCTCACTGCCCGCTTTCCAGTCGGGAAACCTGTCGTGCCAGCTGCATTAATGAATCGGCCAACGC
GCGGGGAGAGGCGGTTTGCGTATTGGGCGCTCTTCCGCTTCCTCGCTCACTGACTCGCTGCGCTCGGTCG
TTCGGCTGCGGCGAGCGGTATCAGCTCACTCAAAGGCGGTAATACGGTTATCCACAGAATCAGGGGATAA
CGCAGGAAAGAACATGTGAGCAAAAGGCCAGCAAAAGGCCAGGAACCGTAAAAAGGCCGCGTTGCTGGCG
TTTTTCCATAGGCTCCGCCCCCCTGACGAGCATCACAAAAATCGACGCTCAAGTCAGAGGTGGCGAAACC
CGACAGGACTATAAAGATACCAGGCGTTTCCCCCTGGAAGCTCCCTCGTGCGCTCTCCTGTTCCGACCCT
GCCGCTTACCGGATACCTGTCCGCCTTTCTCCCTTCGGGAAGCGTGGCGCTTTCTCATAGCTCACGCTGT
AGGTATCTCAGTTCGGTGTAGGTCGTTCGCTCCAAGCTGGGCTGTGTGCACGAACCCCCCGTTCAGCCCG
ACCGCTGCGCCTTATCCGGTAACTATCGTCTTGAGTCCAACCCGGTAAGACACGACTTATCGCCACTGGC
AGCAGCCACTGGTAACAGGATTAGCAGAGCGAGGTATGTAGGCGGTGCTACAGAGTTCTTGAAGTGGTGG
CCTAACTACGGCTACACTAGAAGAACAGTATTTGGTATCTGCGCTCTGCTGAAGCCAGTTACCTTCGGAA
AAAGAGTTGGTAGCTCTTGATCCGGCAAACAAACCACCGCTGGTAGCGGTGGTTTTTTTGTTTGCAAGCA
GCAGATTACGCGCAGAAAAAAAGGATCTCAAGAAGATCCTTTGATCTTTTCTACGGGGTCTGACGCTCAG
TGGAACGAAAACTCACGTTAAGGGATTTTGGTCATGAGATTATCAAAAAGGATCTTCACCTAGATCCTTT
TAAATTAAAAATGAAGTTTTAAATCAATCTAAAGTATATATGAGTAAACTTGGTCTGACAGTTACCAATG
CTTAATCAGTGAGGCACCTATCTCAGCGATCTGTCTATTTCGTTCATCCATAGTTGCCTGACTCCCCGTC
GTGTAGATAACTACGATACGGGAGGGCTTACCATCTGGCCCCAGTGCTGCAATGATACCGCGAGACCCAC
GCTCACCGGCTCCAGATTTATCAGCAATAAACCAGCCAGCCGGAAGGGCCGAGCGCAGAAGTGGTCCTGC
AACTTTATCCGCCTCCATCCAGTCTATTAATTGTTGCCGGGAAGCTAGAGTAAGTAGTTCGCCAGTTAAT
AGTTTGCGCAACGTTGTTGCCATTGCTACAGGCATCGTGGTGTCACGCTCGTCGTTTGGTATGGCTTCAT
TCAGCTCCGGTTCCCAACGATCAAGGCGAGTTACATGATCCCCCATGTTGTGCAAAAAAGCGGTTAGCTC
CTTCGGTCCTCCGATCGTTGTCAGAAGTAAGTTGGCCGCAGTGTTATCACTCATGGTTATGGCAGCACTG
CATAATTCTCTTACTGTCATGCCATCCGTAAGATGCTTTTCTGTGACTGGTGAGTACTCAACCAAGTCAT
TCTGAGAATAGTGTATGCGGCGACCGAGTTGCTCTTGCCCGGCGTCAATACGGGATAATACCGCGCCACA
TAGCAGAACTTTAAAAGTGCTCATCATTGGAAAACGTTCTTCGGGGCGAAAACTCTCAAGGATCTTACCG
CTGTTGAGATCCAGTTCGATGTAACCCACTCGTGCACCCAACTGATCTTCAGCATCTTTTACTTTCACCA
GCGTTTCTGGGTGAGCAAAAACAGGAAGGCAAAATGCCGCAAAAAAGGGAATAAGGGCGACACGGAAATG
TTGAATACTCATACTCTTCCTTTTTCAATATTATTGAAGCATTTATCAGGGTTATTGTCTCATGAGCGGA
TACATATTTGAATGTATTTAGAAAAATAAACAAATAGGGGTTCCGCGCACATTTCCCCGAAAAGTGCCAC
CTGACGTCTAAGAAACCATTATTATCATGACATTAACCTATAAAAATAGGCGTATCACGAGGCCCTTTCG
TCTCGCGCGTTTCGGTGATGACGGTGAAAACCTCTGACACATGCAGCTCCCGGAGACGGTCACAGCTTGT
CTGTAAGCGGATGCCGGGAGCAGACAAGCCCGTCAGGGCGCGTCAGCGGGTGTTGGCGGGTGTCGGGGCT
GGCTTAACTATGCGGCATCAGAGCAGATTGTACTGAGAGTGCACCATATGCGGTGTGAAATACCGCACAG
ATGCGTAAGGAGAAAATACCGCATCAGGCGCCATTCGCCATTCAGGCTGCGCAACTGTTGGGAAGGGCGA
TCGGTGCGGGCCTCTTCGCTATTACGCCAGCTGGCGAAAGGGGGATGTGCTGCAAGGCGATTAAGTTGGG
TAACGCCAGGGTTTTCCCAGTCACGACGTTGTAAAACGACGGCCAGTGAGTTCGAGCTTGCATGCCTGCA
GGT
